>Addgene plasmid #34296 | KHBD00142 | depositor partial sequence | sequence record 40863 | KHBD00142 sequence 1278 bps
ATGATCTCGCCGGAACAAGAAGAGGTCAACATGGTCCTGGATCGCCATGTACGGCAGAATATCCAGGACA
TGATGCACGAGGCTCATGTCCAGGCGAGCCTGCTGGAGAACGAAGGACGCGGCCGTTTCCACTCGGACTC
AAGTTTGGACCAGGATTCTCTTCACGCTGACGTCATCGTGGAGGAGGATCAGAGCACCGAACACGGCGCC
AACCAGGTGCAAAACTACCACGACATGATGGTGGACAGTGAACACCACATCGACATAAATGGGTCGCTGC
GCAAACGTCGTGGAAATCTTCCCAAGACCTCTGTAAAGATTTTAAAGCGTTGGCTTTATGAGCACCGCTA
TAACGCCTATCCGAGCGATGCGGAGAAGTTCACCCTGTCCCAGGAGGCCAATCTGACGGTGCTCCAAGTG
TGCAACTGGTTCATCAATGCCCGTCGCCGCATTCTACCGGAGATGATCAGGCGCGAGGGCAACGATCCTC
TGCACTTCACCATATCGCGACGTGGCAAAAAGGTTAGCCCCAACTGTTCGAGATCAAGTGCGTTGGGCGC
AAACTTGACTGGGCCGAATCCCGCACACGGAAGTCCTGCTTCCGAAGTGGTCGTTGGCGCTACAGAGGAG
GTGGATGGCGCCGGTGAGATTCACGAGGGCATCGCCAATGTGCTGACCAACTTTGAACAGTATGTGCAGG
GCCCCAACGGACAAATGGTCAAGATGGAGCCGGAGTACGAGGACAGTGTCATCTACAGGTCCGAAGGCGA
AGAGAGTGCACAGGGATACGAGTCCTGTGGGCCGAACAGCGAGGAGGAAGTACGCTTCGAGACCTCCCAT
GATTGGCAGAGCGTTATAAAAACTGTATTTGGTACTGAGGAAGTCAGCACTTCGGCTGGCAATAATCCAG
GTACCTCTGGTTCTAAGGGATCTGTTCAGAATACCGCCATCTGGAATCGCAATCAGACTGCGAAGCGTGA
CGTGAATCAACAGTTGACTGACTTTGAAAGCGAGCTGAATAGAATACAGGCCTCAGAAATCCAGACAATC
GATCCTACCAACTCCAATCAACAGGACATTGGTGACAATCTACAGGCGGACGAGGTGTTTACCGGTGCCG
AAGCAGAAGCTGGCCAGAGTCAATTATCTGCTATGTCGCAGGGCACAAGTCCAGATGAGCGTGCCAAGTA
CAAGTGTCTCTATTATCTAGTGGAAACTGCCATGGCTGTGCGCCAAAACGATGACGTCCAGGATGACGAT
TTCGTTTACATGGGAGAC
