>Addgene plasmid #34296 | KHBD00142 | addgene partial sequence | sequence record 41960 | M13-Rev 5'-CAGGAAACAGCTATGACC-3'
TTATTTTGACTGATAGTGACCTGTTCGTTGCAACAAATTGATAAGCAATGCTTTCTTATAATGCCAACTT
TGTACAAGAAAGTTGGCAAGTCTCCCATGTAAACGAAATCGTCATCCTGGACGTCATCGTTTTGGCGCAC
AGCCATGGCAGTTTCCACTAGATAATAGAGACACTTGTACTTGGCACGCTCATCTGGACTTGTGCCCTGC
GACATAGCAGATAATTGACTCTGGCCAGCTTCTGCTTCGGCACCGGTAAACACCTCGTCCGCCTGTAGAT
TGTCACCAATGTCCTGTTGATTGGAGTTGGTAGGATCGATTGTCTGGATTTCTGAGGCCTGTATTCTATT
CAGCTCGCTTTCAAAGTCAGTCAACTGTTGATTCACGTCACGCTTCGCAGTCTGATTGCGATTCCAGATG
GCGGTATTCTGAACAGATCCCTTAGAACCAGAGGTACCTGGATTATTGCCAGCCGAAGTGCTGACTTCCT
CAGTACCAAATACAGTTTTTATAACGCTCTGCCAATCATGGGAGGTCTCGAAGCGTACTTCCTCCTCGCT
GTTCGGCCCACAGGACTCGTATCCCTGTGCACTCTCTTCGCCTTCGGACCTGTAGATGACACTGTCCTCG
TACTCCGGCTCCATCTTGACCATTTGTCCGTTGGGGCCCTGCACATACTGTTCAAAGTTGGTCAGCACAT
TGGCGATGCCCTCGTGAATCTCACCGGCGCCATCCACCTCCTCTGTAGCGCCAACGACCACTTCGGAAGC
AGGACTTCCGTGTGCGGGATTCGGCCCAG
