[The description below was written by a language model from this plasmid's Addgene catalogue record.]
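Description:
KHBD00142 is a Gateway entry-type clone built in the pDONR221 donor vector backbone (Invitrogen), carrying the open reading frame of the Drosophila melanogaster gene CG8819, also known as achi (achintya; a TGIF-related gene, reflected in the alias dTGIFb). The insert is recorded as 1278 bp in a backbone of 2536 bp without insert, and it was introduced by Gateway recombination cloning. In a pDONR221-derived clone the ORF is expected to sit between att recombination sites, which allow it to be transferred by a further recombination reaction into any compatible destination vector. The plasmid is maintained in E. coli as a high-copy plasmid under kanamycin selection. No feature table accompanies the record, so the exact positions of the att sites, origin and marker are not documented here. The listed M13 forward and reverse sequencing primers indicate standard primer sites flanking the insert.

As a donor-vector clone, the plasmid is not an expression construct: the record states no promoter driving the insert, no tags and no reporter. The depositor notes that ORFs in this collection were cloned open-ended, without a stop codon, which permits in-frame C-terminal fusions once the ORF is moved into a destination vector supplying a tag or fusion domain. The clone belongs to a collection associated with a study on automated protein–DNA interaction screening of Drosophila regulatory elements, so its likely use is as a source ORF for generating fusion constructs for such interaction assays or for other expression formats.
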