Addgene plasmid #34296: KHBD00142
Depositing lab: Bart Deplancke. Depositing organization: Swiss Federal Institute of Technology (EPFL). Publication: Automated protein-DNA interaction screening of Drosophila regulatory elements. Korneel Hens, Jean-Daniel Feuz, Alina Isakova, Antonina Lagovitina, Andreas Massouras, Julien Bryois, Patrick Callaerts, Susan E. Celniker, Bart Deplancke. Nat Methods. 2011 Oct 30;8(12):1065-70. 10.1038/nmeth.1763 PubMed 22037703.
Backbone
  Vector backbone: pDONR221
  Backbone manufacturer: Invitrogen
  Backbone size w/o insert (bp): 2536
  Vector type: Gateway Donor Vector
Growth in bacteria
  Bacterial resistance: Kanamycin, 50 μg/mL
  Growth temperature: 37°C
  Growth strain: DH5alpha
  Copy number: High Copy
Gene/Insert
  Gene/Insert name: CG8819 (alt names: FBgn0033749; achi; achintya)
  Species: D. melanogaster (fly)
  Insert size (bp): 1278
  Entrez Gene: achi (a.k.a. Dmel_CG8819, Achi, CG8819, Dmel\CG8819, ach, achi/vis, dTGIFb, zaa)
  Cloning method: Gateway Cloning
  Sequencing primers: 5′ M13F; 3′ M13R
Terms and licenses: Academic/Nonprofit Terms; Industry Terms: Not Available to Industry
Depositor comments: Please note that the ORFs in this collection were cloned open-ended (without a stop codon).
How to cite: KHBD00142 was a gift from Bart Deplancke (Addgene plasmid # 34296 ; http://n2t.net/addgene:34296 ; RRID:Addgene_34296)
